Addgene plasmid #89407: pAS2-chCALEBcyt (aa 522-551)
Purpose: Two-hybrid system
Depositing lab: Fritz Rathjen. Depositing organization: Max-Delbrueck-Centrum fuer Molekulare Medizin (MDC).
Backbone
  Vector backbone: pAS2
  Backbone manufacturer: ATCC
  Vector type: Yeast Expression
  Selectable markers: TRP1
Growth in bacteria
  Bacterial resistance: Ampicillin, 100 μg/mL
  Growth temperature: 37°C
  Growth strain: DH5alpha
  Copy number: High Copy
Gene/Insert
  Gene/Insert name: CSPG5 (alt names: Chondroitin Sulfate Proteoglycan 5; CALEB)
  Species: G. gallus (chicken)
  Mutation: aa 522-551
  Entrez Gene: CSPG5 (a.k.a. CALEB)
  Promoter: ADH1
  Tag / fusion protein: GAL4 DBD (N terminal on backbone)
  Cloning method: Restriction Enzyme; 5′ cloning site EcoRI (unknown if destroyed); 3′ cloning site BamHI (unknown if destroyed)
  Sequencing primers: 5′ Gal4-N-term
Terms and licenses: Academic/Nonprofit Terms; Industry Terms: Not Available to Industry
How to cite: pAS2-chCALEBcyt (aa 522-551) was a gift from Fritz Rathjen (Addgene plasmid # 89407 ; http://n2t.net/addgene:89407 ; RRID:Addgene_89407)
