[The description below was written by a language model from this plasmid's Addgene catalogue record and pLannotate feature annotations shown in this document.]
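Description:
pAS2-chCALEBcyt (aa 522-551) is a yeast two-hybrid bait plasmid built on the pAS2 backbone, an E. coli/Saccharomyces cerevisiae shuttle vector of about 8.5 kb. In bacteria it replicates from a high-copy ColE1/pUC-type origin and is selected with ampicillin through the β-lactamase gene. In yeast it is maintained episomally by the 2μ origin and selected by tryptophan prototrophy through the TRP1 marker with its own promoter. The annotated sequence also shows an f1 phage origin, remnants of lac and pBR322 elements, and the yeast CYH2 (RPL28) gene. CYH2 confers cycloheximide sensitivity on resistant host strains, so it is commonly used in pAS2-type vectors to counter-select cells that have lost the bait plasmid.

The expression cassette runs from the constitutive yeast ADH1 promoter through the GAL4 DNA-binding domain to the ADH1 terminator. A short fragment of chicken CSPG5 (chondroitin sulfate proteoglycan 5, also called CALEB) is cloned between EcoRI and BamHI sites downstream of the DNA-binding domain, giving an N-terminal GAL4 DBD fusion. The insert covers residues 522-551, and the "cyt" in the plasmid name suggests that it comes from the cytoplasmic portion of the protein. The annotation tool matched this short segment to the human CSPG5 entry by homology, but the catalogue record gives the species as chicken. When co-expressed with prey proteins fused to an activation domain, binding to the CALEB segment reconstitutes a functional transcription factor and switches on GAL4-responsive reporter genes. This allows screening for, or fine mapping of, proteins that bind this defined stretch of CALEB.
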