Features (pLannotate 1.2.2; 23 found; start..end, strand, type, name):
     93..539     -  CDS            RPL28: RL28_YEAST - Also known as CYH2. Experimental evidence at protein level: Swiss-Prot protein existence level 1. Component of the ribosome, a large ribonucleoprotein complex responsible for the synthesis of proteins in the cell. The small ribosomal subunit (SSU) binds messenger RNAs (mRNAs) and translates the encoded message by selecting cognate aminoacyl-transfer RNA (tRNA) molecules. The large subunit (LSU) contains the ribosomal catalytic site termed the peptidyl transferase center (PTC), which catalyzes the formation of peptide bonds, thereby polymerizing the amino acids delivered by tRNAs i
    821..997     +  CDS            VPS73 (fragment): VPS73_YEAST - Experimental evidence at protein level: Swiss-Prot protein existence level 1. May be involved in vacuolar protein sorting. From Saccharomyces cerevisiae (strain ATCC 204508 / S288c) (Baker's yeast).
   1004..1708    +  promoter       ADH1 promoter: S. cerevisiae ADH1; promoter for alcohol dehydrogenase 1
   1736..2176    +  CDS            GAL4 DNA binding domain: DNA binding domain of the GAL4 transcriptional activator; Saccharomyces cerevisiae GAL4 (truncated)
   2228..2293    +  CDS            CSPG5 (fragment): CSPG5_HUMAN - Also known as CALEB, NGC. Experimental evidence at protein level: Swiss-Prot protein existence level 1. May function as a growth and differentiation factor involved in neuritogenesis. May induce ERBB3 activation. From Homo sapiens (Human).
   2354..2541    +  terminator     ADH1 terminator: S. cerevisiae ADH1; transcription terminator for the S. cerevisiae alcohol dehydrogenase 1 (ADH1) gene
   2589..2605    -  protein_bind   lac operator: The lac repressor binds to the lac operator to inhibit transcription in E. coli. This inhibition can be relieved by adding lactose or isopropyl-β-D-thiogalactopyranoside (IPTG). lac repressor encoded by lacI
   2613..2643    -  promoter       lac promoter: promoter for the E. coli lac operon
   2658..2679    -  protein_bind   CAP binding site: CAP binding activates transcription in the presence of cAMP. E. coli catabolite activator protein
   2692..2784    -  CDS            lacI (fragment): lac repressor; lacI; The lac repressor binds to the lac operator to inhibit transcription in E. coli. This inhibition can be relieved by adding lactose or isopropyl-β-D-thiogalactopyranoside (IPTG).
   2967..3555    -  rep_origin     ori: high-copy-number ColE1/pMB1/pBR322/pUC origin of replication
   3726..4586    -  CDS            AmpR: β-lactamase; bla; confers resistance to ampicillin, carbenicillin, and related antibiotics
   4587..4691    -  promoter       AmpR promoter: bla
   4718..6060    -  rep_origin     2μ ori: yeast 2μ plasmid origin of replication
   6128..6163    +  CDS            rop (fragment): Rop protein, which maintains plasmids at low copy number; rop
   6265..6314    +  misc_feature   bom (fragment): basis of mobility region from pBR322
   6453..6600    +  promoter       TRP1 promoter: S. cerevisiae TRP1
   6601..7275    +  CDS            TRP1: phosphoribosylanthranilate isomerase, required for tryptophan biosynthesis; S. cerevisiae TRP1; yeast auxotrophic marker
   7326..7377    +  misc_feature   bom (fragment): basis of mobility region from pBR322
   7405..7833    -  rep_origin     f1 ori (sequence partly withheld): f1 bacteriophage origin of replication; arrow indicates direction of (+) strand synthesis
   7837..7991    -  CDS            lacZα (fragment): LacZα fragment of β-galactosidase; lacZ fragment
   8024..8271    -  terminator     CYC1 terminator: S. cerevisiae CYC1; transcription terminator for CYC1
   8300..8377    -  CDS            CYC1 (fragment): CYC1_YEAST - Experimental evidence at protein level: Swiss-Prot protein existence level 1. Electron carrier protein. The oxidized form of the cytochrome c heme group can accept an electron from the heme group of the cytochrome c1 subunit of ubiquinol-cytochrome c oxidoreductase. Cytochrome c then transfers this electron to the dinuclear copper A center (CU(A)) of the COX2 subunit of cytochrome oxidase, the final protein carrier in the mitochondrial electron-transport chain. Isoform 1 (CYC1) is the predominant cytochrome c during aerobic/normoxic growth. From Saccharomyces cerevisiae (strain AT
>Addgene plasmid #89407 | pAS2-chCALEBcyt (aa 522-551) | addgene full sequence | sequence record 177477 | Addgene NGS Result
ATAGAAATAATACAGAAGTAGATGTTGAATTAGATTAAACTGAAGATATATAATTTATTGGAAAATACAT
AGAGTTTTTGTTGATGCGCTTAAGCGATCAATTCAACAACACCACCAGCAGCTCTGATTTTTTCTTCAGC
CAACTTGGAGACGAATCTAGCTTTGACGATAACTGGAACATTTGGGATTCTACCCTTACCCAAGATCTTA
CCGTAACCGGCTGCCAAAGTGTCAATAACTGGAGCAGTTTCCTTAGAAGCAGATTTCAAGTATTGGTCTC
TCTTGTCTTCTGGGATCAATGTCCACAATTTGTCCAAGTTCAAGACTGGCTTCCAGAAATGAGCTTGTTG
CTTGTGGAAGTATCTCATACCAACCTTACCGAAATAACCTGGATGGTATTTATCCATGTTAATTCTGTGG
TGATGTTGACCACCGGCCATACCTCTACCACCGGGGTGCTTTCTGTGCTTACCGATACGACCTTTACCGG
CTGAGACGTGACCTCTGTGCTTTCTAGTCTTAGTGAATCTGGAAGGCATTCTTGATTAGTTGGATGATTG
TTCTGGGATTTAATGCAAAAAAATCACTAAGAAGGAAAAAAATCAACGGAGAAAGCAAACGCCATCTTAA
ATATACGGGATACAGATGAAAGGTTTGAACCTATCTGGGAAAATACGCATTAAACAAGCGAAAAACTGCG
AGGAAAATTGTTTGCGTCTCTGCGGGCTATTCACGCGCCAGAGGAAAAATAGGAAAAATAACAGGCATTA
GAAAAATAATTTTGATTTTGGTAATGTGTGGGTCCCTGGTGTACAGATGTTACATTGGTTACAGTACTCT
TGTTTTTGCTGTGTTTTTCGATGAATCTCCAAAATGGTTGTTAGCACATGGAAGAGTCACCGATGCTAAG
TTATCTCTATGTAAGCTACGTGGCGTGACTTTTGATGAAGCCGCACAAGAGATACAGGATTGGCAACTGC
AAATAGAATCTGGGGATCTAGATATCCTTTTGTTGTTTCCGGGTGTACAATATGGACTTCCTCTTTTCTG
GCAACCAAACCCATACATCGGGATTCCTATAATACCTTCGTTGGTCTCCCTAACATGTAGGTGGCGGAGG
GGAGATATACAATAGAACAGATACCAGACAAGACATAATGGGCTAAACAAGACTACACCAATTACACTGC
CTCATTGATGGTGGTACATAACGAACTAATACTGTAGCCCTAGACTTGATAGCCATCATCATATCGAAGT
TTCACTACCCTTTTTCCATTTGCCATCTATTGAAGTAATAATAGGCGCATGCAACTTCTTTTCTTTTTTT
TTCTTTTCTCTCTCCCCCGTTGTTGTCTCACCATATCCGCAATGACAAAAAAATGATGGAAGACACTAAA
GGAAAAAATTAACGACAAAGACAGCACCAACAGATGTCGTTGTTCCAGAGCTGATGAGGGGTATCTCGAA
GCACACGAAACTTTTTCCTTCCTTCATTCACGCACACTACTCTCTAATGAGCAACGGTATACGGCCTTCC
TTCCAGTTACTTGAATTTGAAATAAAAAAAAGTTTGCTGTCTTGCTATCAAGTATAAATAGACCTGCAAT
TATTAATCTTTTGTTTCCTCGTCATTGTTCTCGTTCCCTTTCTTCCTTGTTTCTTTTTCTGCACAATATT
TCAAGCTATACCAAGCATACAATCAACTCCAAGCTTGAAGCAAGCCTCCTGAAAGATGAAGCTACTGTCT
TCTATCGAACAAGCATGCGATATTTGCCGACTTAAAAAGCTCAAGTGCTCCAAAGAAAAACCGAAGTGCG
CCAAGTGTCTGAAGAACAACTGGGAGTGTCGCTACTCTCCCAAAACCAAAAGGTCTCCGCTGACTAGGGC
ACATCTGACAGAAGTGGAATCAAGGCTAGAAAGACTGGAACAGCTATTTCTACTGATTTTTCCTCGAGAA
GACCTTGACATGATTTTGAAAATGGATTCTTTACAGGATATAAAAGCATTGTTAACAGGATTATTTGTAC
AAGATAATGTGAATAAAGATGCCGTCACAGATAGATTGGCTTCAGTGGAGACTGATATGCCTCTAACATT
GAGACAGCATAGAATAAGTGCGACATCATCATCGGAAGAGAGTAGTAACAAAGGTCAAAGACAGTTGACT
GTATCGCCGGTATTGCAATACCCAGCTTTGACTCATATGGCCATGGAGGCCGAATTCACTCCGTCCGAGC
TGCACAACGACAACTTCTCGCTGTCCACCATCGCCGAGGGCTCCCACCCGAACAGAGAAGCGCAGCATAG
AGCCCTCTAAGGATCCGTCGACCTGCAGCCAAGCTAATTCCGGGCGAATTTCTTATGATTTATGATTTTT
ATTATTAAATAAGTTATAAAAAAAATAAGTGTATACAAATTTTAAAGTGACTCTTAGGTTTTAAAACGAA
AATTCTTATTCTTGAGTAACTCTTTCCTGTAGGTCAGGTTGCTTTCTCAGGTATAGCATGAGGTCGCTCT
TATTGACCACACCTCTACCGGCATGCAAGCTTGGCGTAATCATGGTCATAGCTGTTTCCTGTGTGAAATT
GTTATCCGCTCACAATTCCACACAACATACGAGCCGGAAGCATAAAGTGTAAAGCCTGGGGTGCCTAATG
AGTGAGCTAACTCACATTAATTGCGTTGCGCTCACTGCCCGCTTTCCAGTCGGGAAACCTGTCGTGCCAG
CTGCATTAATGAATCGGCCAACGCGCGGGGAGAGGCGGTTTGCGTATTGGGCGCTCTTCCGCTTCCTCGC
TCACTGACTCGCTGCGCTCGGTCGTTCGGCTGCGGCGAGCGGTATCAGCTCACTCAAAGGCGGTAATACG
GTTATCCACAGAATCAGGGGATAACGCAGGAAAGAACATGTGAGCAAAAGGCCAGCAAAAGGCCAGGAAC
CGTAAAAAGGCCGCGTTGCTGGCGTTTTTCCATAGGCTCCGCCCCCCTGACGAGCATCACAAAAATCGAC
GCTCAAGTCAGAGGTGGCGAAACCCGACAGGACTATAAAGATACCAGGCGTTTCCCCCTGGAAGCTCCCT
CGTGCGCTCTCCTGTTCCGACCCTGCCGCTTACCGGATACCTGTCCGCCTTTCTCCCTTCGGGAAGCGTG
GCGCTTTCTCATAGCTCACGCTGTAGGTATCTCAGTTCGGTGTAGGTCGTTCGCTCCAAGCTGGGCTGTG
TGCACGAACCCCCCGTTCAGCCCGACCGCTGCGCCTTATCCGGTAACTATCGTCTTGAGTCCAACCCGGT
AAGACACGACTTATCGCCACTGGCAGCAGCCACTAGTAACAGGATTAGCAGAGCGAGGTATGTAGGCGGT
GCTACAGAGTTCTTGAAGTGGTGGCCTAACTACGGCTACACTAGAAGAACAGTATTTGGTATCTGCGCTC
TGCTGAAGCCAGTTACCTTCGGAAAAAGAGTTGGTAGCTCTTGATCCGGCAAACAAACCACCGCTGGTAG
CGGTGGTTTTTTTGTTTGCAAGCAGCAGATTACGCGCAGAAAAAAAGGATCTCAAGAAGATCCTTTGATC
TTTTCTACGGGGTCTGACGCTCAGTGGAACGAAAACTCACGTTAAGGGATTTTGGTCATGAGATTATCAA
AAAGGATCTTCACCTAGATCCTTTTAAATTAAAAATGAAGTTTTAAATCAATCTAAAGTATATATGAGTA
AACTTGGTCTGACAGTTACCAATGCTTAATCAGTGAGGCACCTATCTCAGCGATCTGTCTATTTCGTTCA
TCCATAGTTGCCTGACTCCCCGTCGTGTAGATAACTACGATACGGGAGGGCTTACCATCTGGCCCCAGTG
CTGCAATGATACCGCGAGACCCACGCTCACCGGCTCCAGATTTATCAGCAATAAACCAGCCAGCCGGAAG
GGCCGAGCGCAGAAGTGGTCCTGCAACTTTATCCGCCTCCATCCAGTCTATTAATTGTTGCCGGGAAGCT
AGAGTAAGTAGTTCGCCAGTTAATAGTTTGCGCAACGTTGTTGCCATTGCTACAGGCATCGTGGTGTCAC
GCTCGTCGTTTGGTATGGCTTCATTCAGCTCCGGTTCCCAACGATCAAGGCGAGTTACATGATCCCCCAT
GTTGTGCAAAAAAGCGGTTAGCTCCTTCGGTCCTCCGATCGTTGTCAGAAGTAAGTTGGCCGCAGTGTTA
TCACTCATGGTTATGGCAGCACTGCATAATTCTCTTACTGTCATGCCATCCGTAAGATGCTTTTCTGTGA
CTGGTGAGTACTCAACCAAGTCATTCTGAGAATAGTGTATGCGGCGACCGAGTTGCTCTTGCCCGGCGTC
AATACGGGATAATACCGCGCCACATAGCAGAACTTTAAAAGTGCTCATCATTGGAAAACGTTCTTCGGGG
CGAAAACTCTCAAGGATCTTACCGCTGTTGAGATCCAGTTCGATGTAACCCACTCGTGCACCCAACTGAT
CTTCAGCATCTTTTACTTTCACCAGCGTTTCTGGGTGAGCAAAAACAGGAAGGCAAAATGCCGCAAAAAA
GGGAATAAGGGCGACACGGAAATGTTGAATACTCATACTCTTCCTTTTTCAATATTATTGAAGCATTTAT
CAGGGTTATTGTCTCATGAGCGGATACATATTTGAATGTATTTAGAAAAATAAACAAATAGGGGTTCCGC
GCACATTTCCCCGAAAAGTGCCACCTGAACGAAGCATCTGTGCTTCATTTTGTAGAACAAAAATGCAACG
CGAGAGCGCTAATTTTTCAAACAAAGAATCTGAGCTGCATTTTTACAGAACAGAAATGCAACGCGAAAGC
GCTATTTTACCAACGAAGAATCTGTGCTTCATTTTTGTAAAACAAAAATGCAACGCGAGAGCGCTAATTT
TTCAAACAAAGAATCTGAGCTGCATTTTTACAGAACAGAAATGCAACGCGAGAGCGCTATTTTACCAACA
AAGAATCTATACTTCTTTTTTGTTCTACAAAAATGCATCCCGAGAGCGCTATTTTTCTAACAAAGCATCT
TAGATTACTTTTTTTCTCCTTTGTGCGCTCTATAATGCAGTCTCTTGATAACTTTTTGCACTGTAGGTCC
GTTAAGGTTAGAAGAAGGCTACTTTGGTGTCTATTTTCTCTTCCATAAAAAAAGCCTGACTCCACTTCCC
GCGTTTACTGATTACTAGCGAAGCTGCGGGTGCATTTTTTCAAGATAAAGGCATCCCCGATTATATTCTA
TACCGATGTGGATTGCGCATACTTTGTGAACAGAAAGTGATAGCGTTGATGATTCTTCATTGGTCAGAAA
ATTATGAACGGTTTCTTCTATTTTGTCTCTATATACTACGTATAGGAAATGTTTACATTTTCGTATTGTT
TTCGATTCACTCTATGAATAGTTCTTACTACAATTTTTTTGTCTAAAGAGTAATACTAGAGATAAACATA
AAAAATGTAGAGGTCGAGTTTAGATGCAAGTTCAAGGAGCGAAAGGTGGATGGGTAGGTTATATAGGGAT
ATAGCACAGAGATATATAGCAAAGAGATACTTTTGAGCAATGTTTGTGGAAGCGGTATTCGCAATATTTT
AGTAGCTCGTTACAGTCCGGTGCGTTTTTGGTTTTTTGAAAGTGCGTCTTCAGAGCGCTTTTGGTTTTCA
AAAGCGCTCTGAAGTTCCTATACTTTCTAGAGAATAGGAACTTCGGAATAGGAACTTCAAAGCGTTTCCG
AAAACGAGCGCTTCCGAAAATGCAACGCGAGCTGCGCACATACAGCTCACTGTTCACGTCGCACCTATAT
CTGCGTGTTGCCTGTATATATATATACATGAGAAGAACGGCATAGTGCGTGTTTATGCTTAAATGCGTAC
TTATATGCGTCTATTTATGTAGGATGAAAGGTAGTCTAGTACCTCCTGTGATATTATCCCATTCCATGCG
GGGTATCGTATGCTTCCTTCAGCACTACCCTTTAGCTGTTCTATATGCTGCCACTCCTCAATTGGATTAG
TCTCATCCTTCAATGCTATCATTTCCTTTGATATTGGATCATACTAAGAAACCATTATTATCATGACATT
AACCTATAAAAATAGGCGTATCACGAGGCCCTTTCGTCTCGCGCGTTTCGGTGATGACGGTGAAAACCTC
TGACACATGCAGCTCCCGGAGACGGTCACAGCTTGTCTGTAAGCGGATGCCGGGAGCAGACAAGCCCGTC
AGGGCGCGTCAGCGGGTGTTGGCGGGTGTCGGGGCTGGCTTAACTATGCGGCATCAGAGCAGATTGTACT
GAGAGTGCACCATAGATCAACGACATTACTATATATATAATATAGGAAGCATTTAATAGAACAGCATCGT
AATATATGTGTACTTTGCAGTTATGACGCCAGATGGCAGTAGTGGAAGATATTCTTTATTGAAAAATAGC
TTGTCACCTTACGTACAATCTTGATCCGGAGCTTTTCTTTTTTTGCCGATTAAGAATTAATTCGGTCGAA
AAAAGAAAAGGAGAGGGCCAAGAGGGAGGGCATTGGTGACTATTGAGCACGTGAGTATACGTGATTAAGC
ACACAAAGGCAGCTTGGAGTATGTCTGTTATTAATTTCACAGGTAGTTCTGGTCCATTGGTGAAAGTTTG
CGGCTTGCAGAGCACAGAGGCCGCAGAATGTGCTCTAGATTCCGATGCTGACTTGCTGGGTATTATATGT
GTGCCCAATAGAAAGAGAACAATTGACCCGGTTATTGCAAGGAAAATTTCAAGTCTTGTAAAAGCATATA
AAAATAGTTCAGGCACTCCGAAATACTTGGTTGGCGTGTTTCGTAATCAACCTAAGGAGGATGTTTTGGC
TCTGGTCAATGATTACGGCATTGATATCGTCCAACTGCATGGAGATGAGTCGTGGCAAGAATACCAAGAG
TTCCTCGGTTTGCCAGTTATTAAAAGACTCGTATTTCCAAAAGACTGCAACATACTACTCAGTGCAGCTT
CACAGAAACCTCATTCGTTTATTCCCTTGTTTGATTCAGAAGCAGGTGGGACAGGTGAACTTTTGGATTG
GAACTCGATTTCTGACTGGGTTGGAAGGCAAGAGAGCCCCGAAAGCTTACATTTTATGTTAGCTGGTGGA
CTGACGCCAGAAAATGTTGGTGATGCGCTTAGATTAAATGGCGTTATTGGTGTTGATGTAAGCGGAGGTG
TGGAGACAAATGGTGTAAAAGACTCTAACAAAATAGCAAATTTCGTCAAAAATGCTAAGAAATAGGTTAT
TACTGAGTAGTATTTATTTAAGTATTGTTTGTGCACTTGCCGATCTATGCGGTGTGAAATACCGCACAGA
TGCGTAAGGAGAAAATACCGCATCAGGAAATTGTAAGCGTTAATATTTTGTTAAAATTCGCGTTAAATTT
TTGTTAAATCAGCTCATTTTTTAACCAATAGGCCGAAATCGGCAAAATCCCTTATAAATCAAAAGAATAG
ACCGAGATAGGGT
[37 nt withheld, positions 7504-7540]
AAAGAACGTGGACTCCAACGTCAAAGG
[49 nt withheld, positions 7568-7616]
T
[91 nt withheld, positions 7618-7708]
G
[124 nt withheld, positions 7710-7833]
CCATTCGCCATTCAGGCTGCGCAACTGTTGGGAAGGGCGATCGGTGCGGGCCTCTTCGCTATTACGCCAG
CTGGCGAAAGGGGGATGTGCTGCAAGGCGATTAAGTTGGGTAACGCCAGGGTTTTCCCAGTCACGACGTT
GTAAAACGACGGCCAGTGCCAAGCTTTCGCGAGCTCGAGATCCCGAGCTTGCAAATTAAAGCCTTCGAGC
GTCCCAAAACCTTCTCAAGCAAGGTTTTCAGTATAATGTTACATGCGTACACGCGTCTGTACAGAAAAAA
AAGAAAAATTTGAAATATAAATAACGTTCTTAATACTAACATAACTATAAAAAAATAAATAGGGACCTAG
ACTTCAGGTTGTCTAACTCCTTCCTTTTCGGTTAGAGCGGATGTGGGGGGAGGGCGTGAATGTAAGCGTG
ACATAACTAATTACATGATATCGACAAAGGAAAAGGGGCCTGTTTACTCACAGGCTTTTTTCAAGTAGGT
AATTAAGTCGTTTCTGTCTTTTTCCTTCTTCAACCCACCAAAGGCCATCTTGGTACTTTTTTTTTTTTTT
TTTTTTTTTTTTTTTTTTTTTTTTTTTTTTTTTTTTTTTTTTTTTTTTTTTTTTTTTTTTTTTTTTTTTT
TTTTTTTTTT
